Addgene plasmid #162383: pGP-JFRC59-13XLexAop2-IVS-Syn21-jGCaMP8s-p10
Purpose: LexA activated transgene expression of ultrafast protein calcium sensor under the hsp70 promoter in D. melanogaster
Depositing lab: GENIE Project. Depositing organization: HHMI, Janelia Research Campus. Publication: jGCaMP8 Fast Genetically Encoded Calcium Indicators. Zhang Y, Rózsa M, Bushey D, Zheng J, Reep D, Broussard GJ, Tsang A, Tsegaye G, Patel R, Narayan S, Li JX, Zhang R, Ahrens MB, Turner GC, Wang SS-H, Svoboda K, Korff W, Schreiter ER, Hasseman JP, Kolb I, Looger LL. Janelia Research Campus, Online Resource (2020) doi:10.25378/janelia.13148243.
Backbone
  Vector backbone: pJFRC59
  Backbone manufacturer: Gerald Rubin
  Vector type: Insect Expression
Growth in bacteria
  Bacterial resistance: Ampicillin, 100 μg/mL
  Growth temperature: 37°C
  Growth strain: NEB Stable
  Copy number: Low Copy
Gene/Insert
  Gene/Insert name: jGCaMP8s (alt name: variant 688)
  Species: R. norvegicus (rat), G. gallus (chicken); A. victoria (jellyfish)
  Insert size (bp): 1269
  Mutation: S26M F286Y Q315H
  Promoter: hsp70
  Tag / fusion protein: 6xHis (N terminal on insert)
  Cloning method: Gibson Cloning
Terms and licenses: Academic/Nonprofit Terms; Industry Terms: Not Available to Industry
Depositor comments: For additional description and application data, see Zhang & Rózsa et al. (2023). Fast and sensitive GCaMP calcium indicators for imaging neural populations. Nature, 615(7954), 884–891. https://doi.org/10.1038/s41586-023-05828-9.
How to cite: pGP-JFRC59-13XLexAop2-IVS-Syn21-jGCaMP8s-p10 was a gift from GENIE Project (Addgene plasmid # 162383 ; http://n2t.net/addgene:162383 ; RRID:Addgene_162383)
