[The description below was written by a language model from this plasmid's Addgene catalogue record and pLannotate feature annotations shown in this document.]
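Description:
pGP-JFRC59-13XLexAop2-IVS-Syn21-jGCaMP8s-p10 is a 9,280 bp Drosophila melanogaster transgenesis and expression plasmid built on the pJFRC59 backbone. It carries the genetically encoded calcium indicator jGCaMP8s under LexA control. In bacteria it is maintained through a ColE1/pUC-type origin and selected with ampicillin via the bla gene. The catalogue lists it as low copy even though the annotated origin is of the high-copy type. For fly work, the backbone supplies a φC31 attB site for integrase-mediated insertion into a genomic attP landing site. It also supplies a mini-white gene, an eye-colour marker used to identify transformants.

As the name indicates, the expression cassette has thirteen LexA operator repeats (13XLexAop2), although the automated feature table does not annotate them. They would be expected to lie upstream of the annotated hsp70Bb promoter, which serves as the basal promoter, so that transcription depends on a LexA-fusion driver supplied in trans. Downstream sits the IVS, a modified myosin heavy chain intron 16, included to boost mRNA processing and expression. The name also lists the Syn21 translational enhancer, which is likewise not annotated. The coding region is detected as a GCaMP2-like fragment. It corresponds to the 1,269 bp jGCaMP8s insert (variant 688), which has an N-terminal 6xHis tag, carries the S26M, F286Y and Q315H mutations, and is assembled from jellyfish, rat and chicken sequences. The reverse-strand AcMNPV P74 fragment most likely reflects the baculoviral p10 3′ UTR and terminator region named in the construct. The plasmid is used to generate LexAop reporter flies for calcium imaging of neural activity in LexA-defined cell populations.
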