Features (pLannotate 1.2.2; 11 found; start..end, strand, type, name):
     31..135     +  promoter       AmpR promoter: bla
    136..996     +  CDS            AmpR: β-lactamase; bla; confers resistance to ampicillin, carbenicillin, and related antibiotics
   1167..1755    +  rep_origin     ori: high-copy-number ColE1/pMB1/pBR322/pUC origin of replication
   1842..1911    +  protein_bind   attB: attB site for the φC31 integrase (Groth et al., 2000) phage φC31 integrase
   2127..6246    +  gene           mini-white: white; This modified version of the white gene lacks part of the first intron.
   6251..6406    +  CDS            YPB1_ECOLX (fragment): Protein predicted: Swiss-Prot protein existence level 4. From Escherichia coli.
   6488..6507    -  misc_feature   MCS (fragment): pUC18/19 multiple cloning site
   6890..7128    +  promoter       hsp70 promoter: Drosophila melanogaster hsp70Bb promoter
   7143..7209    +  intron         Mhc intron: modified Drosophila myosin heavy chain intron 16 (Pfeiffer et al., 2010)
   7296..8504    +  CDS            GCaMP2 (fragment): GCaMP2 is a basic (constitutively fluorescent) green fluorescent protein published in 2006, derived from Aequorea victoria.
   8538..9194    -  CDS            P74 (fragment): PIF0_NPVAC - Experimental evidence at protein level: Swiss-Prot protein existence level 1. Plays an essential role for oral infectivity of occlusion- derived virus (ODV) and functions also in host midgut attachment and fusion by binding to a specific host receptor. From Autographa californica nuclear polyhedrosis virus (AcMNPV).
>Addgene plasmid #162383 | pGP-JFRC59-13XLexAop2-IVS-Syn21-jGCaMP8s-p10 | addgene full sequence | sequence record 331877 | Addgene NGS Result
GACTCAGGTGGCACTTTTCGGGGAAATGTGCGCGGAACCCCTATTTGTTTATTTTTCTAAATACATTCAA
ATATGTATCCGCTCATGAGACAATAACCCTGATAAATGCTTCAATAATATTGAAAAAGGAAGAGTATGAG
TATTCAACATTTCCGTGTCGCCCTTATTCCCTTTTTTGCGGCATTTTGCCTTCCTGTTTTTGCTCACCCA
GAAACGCTGGTGAAAGTAAAAGATGCTGAAGATCAGTTGGGTGCACGAGTGGGTTACATCGAACTGGATC
TCAACAGCGGTAAGATCCTTGAGAGTTTTCGCCCCGAAGAACGTTTTCCAATGATGAGCACTTTTAAAGT
TCTGCTATGTGGCGCGGTATTATCCCGTATTGACGCCGGGCAAGAGCAACTCGGTCGCCGCATACACTAT
TCTCAGAATGACTTGGTTGAGTACTCACCAGTCACAGAAAAGCATCTTACGGATGGCATGACAGTAAGAG
AATTATGCAGTGCTGCCATAACCATGAGTGATAACACTGCGGCCAACTTACTTCTGACAACGATCGGAGG
ACCGAAGGAGCTAACCGCTTTTTTGCACAACATGGGGGATCATGTAACTCGCCTTGATCGTTGGGAACCG
GAGCTGAATGAAGCCATACCAAACGACGAGCGTGACACCACGATGCCTGTAGCAATGGCAACAACGTTGC
GCAAACTATTAACTGGCGAACTACTTACTCTAGCTTCCCGGCAACAATTAATAGACTGGATGGAGGCGGA
TAAAGTTGCAGGACCACTTCTGCGCTCGGCCCTTCCGGCTGGCTGGTTTATTGCTGATAAATCTGGAGCC
GGTGAGCGTGGGTCTCGCGGTATCATTGCAGCACTGGGGCCAGATGGTAAGCCCTCCCGTATCGTAGTTA
TCTACACGACGGGGAGTCAGGCAACTATGGATGAACGAAATAGACAGATCGCTGAGATAGGTGCCTCACT
GATTAAGCATTGGTAACTGTCAGACCAAGTTTACTCATATATACTTTAGATTGATTTAAAACTTCATTTT
TAATTTAAAAGGATCTAGGTGAAGATCCTTTTTGATAATCTCATGACCAAAATCCCTTAACGTGAGTTTT
CGTTCCACTGAGCGTCAGACCCCGTAGAAAAGATCAAAGGATCTTCTTGAGATCCTTTTTTTCTGCGCGT
AATCTGCTGCTTGCAAACAAAAAAACCACCGCTACCAGCGGTGGTTTGTTTGCCGGATCAAGAGCTACCA
ACTCTTTTTCCGAAGGTAACTGGCTTCAGCAGAGCGCAGATACCAAATACTGTTCTTCTAGTGTAGCCGT
AGTTAGGCCACCACTTCAAGAACTCTGTAGCACCGCCTACATACCTCGCTCTGCTAATCCTGTTACCAGT
GGCTGCTGCCAGTGGCGATAAGTCGTGTCTTACCGGGTTGGACTCAAGACGATAGTTACCGGATAAGGCG
CAGCGGTCGGGCTGAACGGGGGGTTCGTGCACACAGCCCAGCTTGGAGCGAACGACCTACACCGAACTGA
GATACCTACAGCGTGAGCTATGAGAAAGCGCCACGCTTCCCGAAGGGAGAAAGGCGGACAGGTATCCGGT
AAGCGGCAGGGTCGGAACAGGAGAGCGCACGAGGGAGCTTCCAGGGGGAAACGCCTGGTATCTTTATAGT
CCTGTCGGGTTTCGCCACCTCTGACTTGAGCGTCGATTTTTGTGATGCTCGTCAGGGGGGCGGAGCCTAT
GGAAAAACGCCAGCAACGCGGCCTTTTTACGGTTCCTGGCCTTTTGCTGGCCTTTTGCTCACATGTTACC
GTCGACGATGTAGGTCACGGTCTCGAAGCCGCGGTGCGGGTGCCAGGGCGTGCCCTTGGGCTCCCCGGGC
GCGTACTCCACCTCACCCATCTGGTCCATCATGATGAACGGGTCGAGGTGGCGGTAGTTGATCCCGGCGA
ACGCGCGGCGCACCGGGAAGCCCTCGCCCTCGAAACCGCTGGGCGCGGTGGTCACGGTGAGCACGGGACG
TGCGACGGCGTCGGCGGGTGCGGATACGCGGGGCAGCGTCAGCGGGTTCTCGACGGTCACGGCGGGCATG
TCGACAAGCCGAACATATGGGCGCGCCTAGTATGTATGTAAGTTAATAAAACCCATTTTTGCGGAAAGTA
GATAAAAAAAACATTTTTTTTTTTTACTGCACTGGATATCATTGAACTTATCTGATCAGTTTTAAATTTA
CTTCGATCCAAGGGTATTTGATGTACCAGGTTCTTTCGATTACCTCTCACTCAAAATGACATTCCACTCA
AAGTCAGCGCTGTTTGCCTCCTTCTCTGTCCACAGAAATATCGCCGTCTCTTTCGCCGCTGCGTCCGCTA
TCTCTTTCGCCACCGTTTGTAGCGTTACGTAGCGTCAATGTCCGCCTTCAGTTGCATTTTGTCAGCGGTT
TCGTGACGAAGCTCCAAGCGGTTTACGCCATCAATTAAACACAAAGTGCTGTGCCAAAACTCCTCTCGCT
TCTTATTTTTGTTTGTTTTTTGAGTGATTGGGGTGGTGATTGGTTTTGGGTGGGTAAGCAGGGGAAAGTG
TGAAAAATCCCGGCAATGGGCCAAGAGGATCAGGAGCTATTAATTCGCGGAGGCAGCAAACACCCATCTG
CCGAGCATCTGAACAATGTGAGTAGTACATGTGCATACATCTTAAGTTCACTTGATCTATAGGAACTGCG
ATTGCAACATCAAATTGTCTGCGGCGTGAGAACTGCGACCCACAAAAATCCCAAACCGCAATTGCACAAA
CAAATAGTGACACGAAACAGATTATTCTGGTAGCTGTTCTCGCTATATAAGACAATTTTTGAGATCATAT
CATGATCAAGACATCTAAAGGCATTCATTTTCGACTATATTCTTTTTTACAAAAAATATAACAACCAGAT
ATTTTAAGCTGATCCTAGATGCACAAAAAATAAATAAAAGTATAAACCTACTTCGTAGGATACTTCGGGG
TACTTTTTGTTCGGGGTTAGATGAGCATAACGCTTGTAGTTGATATTTGAGATCCCCTATCATTGCAGGG
TGACAGCGGAGCGGCTTCGCAGAGCTGCATTAACCAGGGCTTCGGGCAGGCCAAAAACTACGGCACGCTC
CGGCCACCCAGTCCGCCGGAGGACTCCGGTTCAGGGAGCGGCCAACTAGCCGAGAACCTCACCTATGCCT
GGCACAATATGGACATCTTTGGGGCGGTCAATCAGCCGGGCTCCGGATGGCGGCAGCTGGTCAACCGGAC
ACGCGGACTATTCTGCAACGAGCGACACATACCGGCGCCCAGGAAACATTTGCTCAAGAACGGTGAGTTT
CTATTCGCAGTCGGCTGATCTGTGTGAAATCTTAATAAAGGGTCCAATTACCAATTTGAAACTCAGTTTG
CGGCGTGGCCTATCCGGGCGAACTTTTGGCCGTGATGGGCAGTTCCGGTGCCGGAAAGACGACCCTGCTG
AATGCCCTTGCCTTTCGATCGCCGCAGGGCATCCAAGTATCGCCATCCGGGATGCGACTGCTCAATGGCC
AACCTGTGGACGCCAAGGAGATGCAGGCCAGGTGCGCCTATGTCCAGCAGGATGACCTCTTTATCGGCTC
CCTAACGGCCAGGGAACACCTGATTTTCCAAGCCATGGTGCGGATGCCACGACATCTGACCTATCGGCAG
CGAGTGGCCCGCGTGGATCAGGTGATCCAGGAGCTTTCGCTCAGCAAATGTCAGCACACGATCATCGGTG
TGCCCGGCAGGGTGAAAGGTCTGTCCGGCGGAGAAAGGAAGCGTCTGGCATTCGCCTCCGAGGCTCTAAC
CGATCCGCCGCTTCTGATCTGCGATGAGCCCACCTCCGGACTGGACTCCTTTACCGCCCACAGCGTCGTC
CAGGTGCTGAAGAAGCTGTCGCAGAAGGGCAAGACCGTCATCCTGACCATTCATCAGCCGTCTTCCGAGC
TGTTTGAGCTCTTTGACAAGATCCTTCTGATGGCCGAGGGCAGGGTAGCTTTCTTGGGCACTCCCAGCGA
AGCCGTCGACTTCTTTTCCTAGTGAGTTCGATGTGTTTATTAAGGGTATCTAGTATTACATAACATCTCA
ACTCCTATCCAGCGTGGGTGCCCAGTGTCCTACCAACTACAATCCGGCGGACTTTTACGTACAGGTGTTG
GCCGTTGTGCCCGGACGGGAGATCGAGTCCCGTGATCGGATCGCCAAGATATGCGACAATTTTGCCATTA
GCAAAGTAGCCCGGGATATGGAGCAGTTGTTGGCCACCAAAAATCTGGAGAAGCCACTGGAGCAGCCGGA
GAATGGGTACACCTACAAGGCCACCTGGTTCATGCAGTTCCGGGCGGTCCTGTGGCGATCCTGGCTGTCG
GTGCTCAAGGAACCACTCCTCGTAAAAGTGCGACTTATTCAGACAACGGTGAGTGGTTCCAGTGGAAACA
AATGATATAACGCTTACAATTCTTGGAAACAAATTCGCTAGATTTTAGATAGAATTGCCTGATTCCACAC
CCTTCTTAGTTTTTTTCAATGAGATGTATAGTTTATAGTTTTGCAGAAGATAAATAAATTTCATTTAACT
CGCGAATATTAATGAGATGCGAGTAACATTTTAATTTGCAGATGGTTGCCATCTTGATTGGCCTCATCTT
TTTGGGCCAACAACTCACGCAAGTGGGTGTGATGAATATCAACGGAGCCATCTTCCTCTTCCTGACCAAC
ATGACCTTTCAAAACGTCTTTGCCACGATAAATGTAAGTCATGTTTAGAATACATTTGCATTTCAATAAT
TTACTAACTTTCTAATGAATCGATTCGATTTAGGTGTTCACCTCAGAGCTGCCAGTTTTTATGAGGGAGG
CCCGAAGTCGACTTTATCGCTGTGACACATACTTTCTGGGCAAAACGATTGCCGAATTGCCGCTTTTTCT
CACAGTGCCACTGGTCTTCACGGCGATTGCCTATCCGATGATCGGACTGCGGGCCGGAGTGCTGCACTTC
TTCAACTGCCTGGCGCTGGTCACTCTGGTGGCCAATGTGTCAACGTCCTTCGGATATCTAATATCCTGCG
CCAGCTCCTCGACCTCGATGGCGCTGTCTGTGGGTCCGCCGGTTATCATACCATTCCTGCTCTTTGGCGG
CTTCTTCTTGAACTCGGGCTCGGTGCCAGTATACCTCAAATGGTTGTCGTACCTCTCATGGTTCCGTTAC
GCCAACGAGGGTCTGCTGATTAACCAATGGGCGGACGTGGAGCCGGGCGAAATTAGCTGCACATCGTCGA
ACACCACGTGCCCCAGTTCGGGCAAGGTCATCCTGGAGACGCTTAACTTCTCCGCCGCCGATCTGCCGCT
GGACTACGTGGGTCTGGCCATTCTCATCGTGAGCTTCCGGGTGCTCGCATATCTGGCTCTAAGACTTCGG
GCCCGACGCAAGGAGTAGCCGACATATATCCGAAATAACTGCTTGTTTTTTTTTTTTACCATTATTACCA
TCGTGTTTACTGTTTATTGCCCCCTCAAAAAGCTAATGTAATTATATTTGTGCCAATAAAAACAAGATAT
GACCTATAGAATACAAGTATTTCCCCTTCGAACATCCCCACAAGTAGACTTTGGATTTGTCTTCTAACCA
AAAGACTTACACACCTGCATACCTTACATCAAAAACTCGTTTATCGCTACATAAAACACCGGGATATATT
TTTTATATACATACTTTTCAAATCGCGCGCCCTCTTCATAATTCACCTCCACCACACCACGTTTCGTAGT
TGCTCTTTCGCTGTCTCCCACCCGCTCTCCGCAACACATTCACCTTTTGTTCGACGACCTTGGAGCGACT
GTCGTTAGTTCCGCGCGATTCGGTTCGCTCAAATGGTTCCGAGTGGTTCATTTCGTCTCAATAGAAATTA
GTAATAAATATTTGTATGTACAATTTATTTGCTCCAATATATTTGTATATATTTCCCTCACAGCTATATT
TATTCTAATTTAATATTATGACTTTTTAAGGTAATTTTTTGTGACCTGTTCGGAGTGATTAGCGTTACAA
TTTGAACTGAAAGTGACATCCAGTGTTTGTTCCTTGTGTAGATGCATCTCAAAAAAATGGTGGGCATAAT
AGTGTTGTTTATATATATCAAAAATAACAACTATAATAATAAGAATACATTTAATTTAGAAAATGCTTGG
ATTTCACTGGAACTAGGGCGCGCCTCCGGAACATAATGGTGCAGGGCGCTGACTTCCGCGTTTCCAGACT
TTACGAAACACGGAAACCGAAGACCATTCATGTTGTTGCTCAGGTCGCAGACGTTTTGCAGCAGCAGTCG
CTTCACGTTCGCTCGCGTATCGGTGATTCATTCTGCTAACCAGTAAGGCAACCCCGCCAGCCTAGCCGGG
TCCTCAACGACAGGAGCACGATCATGCGCACCCGTGGCCAGGGCCGCAAGCTTGCATGCCTGCAGGTTAC
TGTACATCCATACAGTAAGTACTGTACATCCATACAGTAAGTACTGTACATCCATACAGTAAGTACTGTA
CATCCATACAGTAAGTACTGTACATCCATACAGTAAGCGGAGACTCTAGCCCTAGGGCATGCCTGCAGGT
TACTGTACATCCATACAGTAAGTACTGTACATCCATACAGTAAGTACTGTACATCCATACAGTAAGCGGA
GACTCTAGCGCTAGCGCATGCCTGCAGGTTACTGTACATCCATACAGTAAGTACTGTACATCCATACAGT
AAGTACTGTACATCCATACAGTAAGTACTGTACATCCATACAGTAAGTACTGTACATCCATACAGTAAGC
GGAGACTCTAGCACTAGTGACGTCGAGCGCCGGAGTATAAATAGAGGCGCTTCGTCTACGGAGCGACAAT
TCAATTCAAACAAGCAAAGTGAACACGTCGCTAAGCGAAAGCTAAGCAAATAAACAAGCGCAGCTGAACA
AGCTAAACAATCTGCAGTAAAGTGCAAGTTAAAGTGAATCAATTAAAAGTAACCAGCAACCAAGTAAATC
AACTGCAACTACTGAAATCTGCCAAGAAGTAATTATTGAATACAAGAAGAGAACTCTGAATAGATCTAAA
AGGTAGGTTCAACCACTGATGCCTAGGCACACCGAAACGACTAACCCTAATTCTTATCCTTTACTTCAGG
CGGCCGCAACTTAAAAAAAAAAATCAAAATGCACCACCACCATCATCATACCAGGCGGAAAAAGACCTTC
AAAGAGGTCGCCACAGCCGTGAAAATCATCGCCATGTTGATGGGATTGAAGATTAACGTGTATATTAAGG
CCGATAAACAGAAGAACGGCATCAAGGCCAATTTCCATATACGGCACAACATCGAAGACGGAGGCGTCCA
GCTGGCCTACCATTACCAGCAGAACACACCTATCGGCGATGGACCGGTGCTGTTGCCGGATAATCACTAC
CTGAGTGTGGAAAGTAAGTTGTCGAAGGACCCTAACGAAAAACGCGACCACATGGTGTTGCTCGAATTCG
TGACGGCGGCCGGAATCACACTGGGTATGGACGAACTGTACAAGGGCGGAACCGGAGGATCGATGGTAAG
CAAAGGCGAGGAGCTGTTTACCGGCGTGGTGCCGATTTTGGTGGAGTTGGACGGCGATGTCAACGGCCAC
AAGTTCAGCGTGAGCGGTGAGGGTGAGGGCGATGCAACCTACGGCAAACTGACATTGAAATTCATCTGCA
CCACGGGAAAACTCCCGGTTCCATGGCCAACACTGGTCACCACTCTGACTTATGGCGTTCAGTGCTTTAG
CCGGTACCCCGACCATATGAAACAGCATGACTTCTTTAAGTCCGCGATGCCCGAGGGTTACATCCAAGAG
CGAACAATCTTCTTCAAGGATGACGGCAATTACAAGACGCGCGCAGAAGTCAAGTTCGAGGGCGATACCC
TGGTGAACAGGATTGAATTGAAAGGCATTGACTTTAAGGAGGATGGAAACATCCTGGGCCATAAGCTGGA
GTACAACCTGCCGGACCAGCTGACAGAGGAGCAAATCGCGGAGTACAAGGAAGCCTTTAGCCTGTTCGAC
AAGGACGGTGATGGCACGATTACCACAAAAGAGTTGGGCACCGTCATGCGCAGTCTGGGACACAATCCTA
CTGAAGCTGAGCTGCAGGACATGATTAACGAGGTCGATGCAGATGGCGACGGCACTATCGACTTTCCCGA
GTTCTTGACAATGATGGCCCGCAAGATGAAGTACCGGGATACCGAGGAGGAGATCCGCGAAGCCTTTGGC
GTGTTCGATAAAGACGGCAATGGCTACATTAGCGCTGCGGAGCTGCGCCATGTCATGACCAACTTGGGCG
AGAAGCTCACGGACGAGGAAGTGGACGAAATGATACGCGAAGCGGACATCGATGGCGATGGCCAGGTCAA
CTATGAGGAATTCGTTCAAATGATGACCGCAAAGTAAGGTGTACAAATCTAGAATGAATCGTTTTTAAAA
TAACAAATCAATTGTTTTATAATATTCGTACGATTCTTTGATTATGTAATAAAATGTGATCATTAGGAAG
ATTACGAAAAATATAAAAAATATGAGTTCTGTGTGTATAACAAATGCTGTAAACGCCACAATTGTGTTTG
TTGCAAATAAACCCATGATTATTTGATTAAAATTGTTGTTTTCTTTGTTCATAGACAATAGTGTGTTTTG
CCTAAACGTGTACTGCATAAACTCCATGCGAGTGTATAGCGAGCTAGTGGCTAACGCTTGCCCCACCAAA
GTAGATTCGTCAAAATCCTCAATTTCATCACCCTCCTCCAAGTTTAACATTTGGCCGTCGGAATTAACTT
CTAAAGATGCCACATAATCTAATAAATGAAATAGAGATTCAAACGTGGCGTCATCGTCCGTTTCGACCAT
TTCCGAAAAGAACTCGGGCATAAACTCTATGATTTCTCTGGACGTGGTGTTGTCGAAACTCTCAAAGTAC
GCAGTCAGGAACGTGCGCGACATGTCGTCGGGAAACTCGCGCGGAAACATGTTGTTGTAACCGAACGGGT
CCCATAGCGCCAAAACCAAATCTGCCAGCGTCAATAGAATGAGCACGATGCCGACAATGGAGCTGGCTTG
GATAGCGATTCGAGTTAACGGCCGGCCGTTTAAACGAATTCTTGAAGACGAAAGGGCCTCGTGATACGCC
TATTTTTATAGGTTAATGTCATGATAATAATGGTTTCTTA
