>Addgene plasmid #162383 | pGP-JFRC59-13XLexAop2-IVS-Syn21-jGCaMP8s-p10 | depositor partial sequence | sequence record 314715 | jGCaMP8s insert
ATGCACCACCACCATCATCATACCAGGCGGAAAAAGACCTTCAAAGAGGTCGCCACAGCCGTGAAAATCA
TCGCCATGTTGATGGGATTGAAGATTAACGTGTATATTAAGGCCGATAAACAGAAGAACGGCATCAAGGC
CAATTTCCATATACGGCACAACATCGAAGACGGAGGCGTCCAGCTGGCCTACCATTACCAGCAGAACACA
CCTATCGGCGATGGACCGGTGCTGTTGCCGGATAATCACTACCTGAGTGTGGAAAGTAAGTTGTCGAAGG
ACCCTAACGAAAAACGCGACCACATGGTGTTGCTCGAATTCGTGACGGCGGCCGGAATCACACTGGGTAT
GGACGAACTGTACAAGGGCGGAACCGGAGGATCGATGGTAAGCAAAGGCGAGGAGCTGTTTACCGGCGTG
GTGCCGATTTTGGTGGAGTTGGACGGCGATGTCAACGGCCACAAGTTCAGCGTGAGCGGTGAGGGTGAGG
GCGATGCAACCTACGGCAAACTGACATTGAAATTCATCTGCACCACGGGAAAACTCCCGGTTCCATGGCC
AACACTGGTCACCACTCTGACTTATGGCGTTCAGTGCTTTAGCCGGTACCCCGACCATATGAAACAGCAT
GACTTCTTTAAGTCCGCGATGCCCGAGGGTTACATCCAAGAGCGAACAATCTTCTTCAAGGATGACGGCA
ATTACAAGACGCGCGCAGAAGTCAAGTTCGAGGGCGATACCCTGGTGAACAGGATTGAATTGAAAGGCAT
TGACTTTAAGGAGGATGGAAACATCCTGGGCCATAAGCTGGAGTACAACCTGCCGGACCAGCTGACAGAG
GAGCAAATCGCGGAGTACAAGGAAGCCTTTAGCCTGTTCGACAAGGACGGTGATGGCACGATTACCACAA
AAGAGTTGGGCACCGTCATGCGCAGTCTGGGACACAATCCTACTGAAGCTGAGCTGCAGGACATGATTAA
CGAGGTCGATGCAGATGGCGACGGCACTATCGACTTTCCCGAGTTCTTGACAATGATGGCCCGCAAGATG
AAGTACCGGGATACCGAGGAGGAGATCCGCGAAGCCTTTGGCGTGTTCGATAAAGACGGCAATGGCTACA
TTAGCGCTGCGGAGCTGCGCCATGTCATGACCAACTTGGGCGAGAAGCTCACGGACGAGGAAGTGGACGA
AATGATACGCGAAGCGGACATCGATGGCGATGGCCAGGTCAACTATGAGGAATTCGTTCAAATGATGACC
GCAAAGTAA
